Addgene plasmid #205488: 795N
Purpose: Female specific eGFP with DstraF, dsRed in both sexes
Depositing lab: Omar Akbari. Depositing organization: University of California, San Diego (UCSD). Publication: A fluorescent sex-sorting technique for insects with the demonstration in Drosophila melanogaster. Liu J, Rayes D, Akbari OS. bioRxiv. 2023 Aug 14:2023.08.11.553026. doi: 10.1101/2023.08.11.553026. Preprint. PubMed 37645836.
Backbone
  Vector backbone: PiggyBac
  Total vector size (bp): 8757
  Vector type: Insect Expression
Growth in bacteria
  Bacterial resistance: Ampicillin, 100 μg/mL
  Growth temperature: 37°C
  Growth strain: DH5alpha
  Copy number: High Copy
Gene/Insert
  Gene/Insert name: DsRed, eGFP, DstraF
  Species: D. melanogaster (fly)
Terms and licenses: Academic/Nonprofit Terms; Industry Terms: Not Available to Industry
Depositor comments: Please visit https://doi.org/10.1101/2023.08.11.553026 for bioRxiv preprint.
How to cite: 795N was a gift from Omar Akbari (Addgene plasmid # 205488 ; http://n2t.net/addgene:205488 ; RRID:Addgene_205488)
