[The description below was written by a language model from this plasmid's Addgene catalogue record and pLannotate feature annotations shown in this document.]
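Description:
795N is a piggyBac-based insect expression and germline transformation plasmid of about 8.8 kb, built for fluorescent sex-sorting in Drosophila melanogaster. It is propagated in E. coli as a high-copy plasmid through a ColE1/pUC-type origin and selected with ampicillin (AmpR under its own bla promoter). The backbone also retains an f1 origin and remnants of a lacZα/lac promoter cloning region. The piggyBac terminal repeats are not annotated in the feature table, although the catalogue lists piggyBac as the backbone. A φC31 attB site is present and could additionally allow site-specific integration into attP docking lines.

The payload consists of two reporter cassettes. On the reverse strand, a fragment of the baculoviral OpIE-2 promoter drives DsRed1. This constitutive marker is expressed in both sexes and serves to identify transgenic animals. The DsRed cassette lies between two gypsy insulators, which help shield it from neighbouring regulatory influences, and it is adjacent to an AcMNPV P74-derived fragment that may supply 3' sequence, though the record does not state its role. On the forward strand, the hr5 enhancer and IE1 promoter drive an EGFP coding sequence followed by an SV40-derived segment and the SV40 polyadenylation signal. An unannotated gap of roughly 250 bp between the IE1 promoter and EGFP probably holds the "DstraF" element named in the record. This is presumably a female-specifically spliced sequence from the Drosophila transformer gene, although the table does not confirm it. According to the stated purpose, this arrangement restricts EGFP production to females, so females fluoresce both green and red while males show only red.
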