Features (pLannotate 1.2.2; 22 found; start..end, strand, type, name):
     30..458     -  rep_origin     f1 ori (sequence partly withheld): f1 bacteriophage origin of replication; arrow indicates direction of (+) strand synthesis
    463..616     -  CDS            lacZα (fragment): LacZα fragment of β-galactosidase; lacZ fragment
   1004..1389    +  protein_bind   gypsy insulator: chromatin insulator from Drosophila Su(Hw), CP190, and Mod(mdg4)67.2
   1390..2043    +  CDS            P74 (fragment): PIF0_NPVAC - Experimental evidence at protein level: Swiss-Prot protein existence level 1. Plays an essential role for oral infectivity of occlusion- derived virus (ODV) and functions also in host midgut attachment and fusion by binding to a specific host receptor. From Autographa californica nuclear polyhedrosis virus (AcMNPV).
   2064..2744    -  CDS            DsRed1: wild-type DsRed mammalian codon-optimized
   2751..2816    -  CDS            IE2 (fragment): VIE2_NPVOP - Protein inferred from homology: Swiss-Prot protein existence level 3. RING-finger E3 ubiquitin ligase that plays an important regulatory role during the initial stages of infection. Migrates to specific nuclear foci early in infection supposely to prepare the sites for viral replication by targeting and ubiquitinating host proteins. From Orgyia pseudotsugata multicapsid polyhedrosis virus (OpMNPV).
   2830..3290    -  promoter       OpIE-2 promoter (fragment): immediate-early gene 2 from the Orgyia pseudotsugata multicapsid nucleopolyhedrovirus; strong constitutive baculovirus promoter for insect cell expression
   3304..3689    +  protein_bind   gypsy insulator: chromatin insulator from Drosophila Su(Hw), CP190, and Mod(mdg4)67.2
   3696..4178    +  enhancer       hr5 enhancer: Autographa californica hr5; baculovirus early transcription enhancer
   4182..4773    +  promoter       IE1 promoter: promoter of the ie1 gene from the baculovirus Autographa californica
   5019..5733    +  CDS            EGFP (fragment): the original enhanced GFP (Yang et al., 1996) mammalian codon-optimized
   5737..5820    +  CDS            large T antigen (fragment): large T antigen from SV40 (simian virus 40)
   5843..5964    +  polyA_signal   SV40 poly(A) signal: SV40 polyadenylation signal
   5992..6061    +  protein_bind   attB: attB site for the φC31 integrase (Groth et al., 2000) phage φC31 integrase
   6572..6590    -  promoter       T3 promoter: promoter for bacteriophage T3 RNA polymerase
   6635..6651    -  protein_bind   lac operator: The lac repressor binds to the lac operator to inhibit transcription in E. coli. This inhibition can be relieved by adding lactose or isopropyl-β-D-thiogalactopyranoside (IPTG). lac repressor encoded by lacI
   6659..6689    -  promoter       lac promoter: promoter for the E. coli lac operon
   6704..6725    -  protein_bind   CAP binding site: CAP binding activates transcription in the presence of cAMP. E. coli catabolite activator protein
   6738..6830    -  CDS            lacI (fragment): lac repressor; lacI; The lac repressor binds to the lac operator to inhibit transcription in E. coli. This inhibition can be relieved by adding lactose or isopropyl-β-D-thiogalactopyranoside (IPTG).
   7013..7601    -  rep_origin     ori: high-copy-number ColE1/pMB1/pBR322/pUC origin of replication
   7772..8632    -  CDS            AmpR: β-lactamase; bla; confers resistance to ampicillin, carbenicillin, and related antibiotics
   8633..8737    -  promoter       AmpR promoter: bla
>Addgene plasmid #205488 | 795N | addgene full sequence | sequence record 407593 | Addgene NGS Result
CTAAATTGTAAGCGTTAATATTTTGTTAAAATTCGCGTTAAATTTTTGTTAAATCAGCTCATTTTTTAAC
CAATAGGCCGAAATCGGCAAAATCCCTTATAAATCAAAAGAATAGACCGAGATAGGGT
[37 nt withheld, positions 129-165]
AAAGAACGTGGACTCCAACGTCAAAGG
[49 nt withheld, positions 193-241]
T
[91 nt withheld, positions 243-333]
G
[124 nt withheld, positions 335-458]
CCCATTCGCCATTCAGGCTGCGCAACTGTTGGGAAGGGCGATCGGTGCGGGCCTCTTCGCTATTACGCCA
GCTGGCGAAAGGGGGATGTGCTGCAAGGCGATTAAGTTGGGTAACGCCAGGGTTTTCCCAGTCACGACGT
TGTAAAACGACGGCCAGTAGATTAACCCTAGAAAGATAATCATATTGTGACGTACGTTAAAGATAATCAT
GCGTAAAATTGACGCATGTGTTTTATCGGTCTGTATATCGAGGTTTATTTATTAATTTGAATAGATATTA
AGTTTTATTATATTTACACTTACATACTAATAATAAATTCAACAAACAATTTATTTATGTTTATTTATTT
ATTAAAAAAAAACAAAACTTTCGTTGATAGAAGCATCCTCATCACAAGATGATAATAAGTATACCATCTT
AGCTGGCTTCGGTTTATATGAGACGAGAGTAAGGGGTCCGTCAAAACAAAACATCGATGTTCCCACTGGC
CTGGAGCGACTGTTTTTCAGTACTTCCGGTATCTCGCGTTTGTTTGCCTGCAGGTCACGTAATAAGTGTG
CGTTGAATTTATTCGCAAAAACATTGCATATTTTCGGCAAAGTAAAATTTTGTTGCATACCTTATCAAAA
AATAAGTGCTGCATACTTTTTAGAGAAACCAAATAATTTTTTATTGCATACCCGTTTTTAATAAAATACA
TTGCATACCCTCTTTTAATAAAAAATATTGCATACTTTGACGAAACAAATTTTCGTTGCATACCCAATAA
AAGATTATTATATTGCATACCCGTTTTTAATAAAATACATTGCATACCCTCTTTTAATAAAAAATATTGC
ATACGTTGACGAAACAAATTTTCGTTGCATACCCAATAAAAGATTATTATATTGCATACCTTTTCTTGCC
ATACCATTTAGCCGATCAATTGCGGCCGCTCGAATCGCTATCCAAGCCAGCTCCATTGTCGGCATCGTGC
TCATTCTATTGACGCTGGCAGATTTGGTTTTGGCGCTATGGGACCCGTTCGGTTACAACAACATGTTTCC
GCGCGAGTTTCCCGACGACATGTCGCGCACGTTCCTGACTGCGTACTTTGAGAGTTTCGACAACACCACG
TCCAGAGAAATCATAGAGTTTATGCCCGAGTTCTTTTCGGAAATGGTCGAAACGGACGATGACGCCACGT
TTGAATCTCTATTTCATTTATTAGATTATGTGGCATCTTTAGAAGTTAATTCCGACGGCCAAATGTTAAA
CTTGGAGGAGGGTGATGAAATTGAGGATTTTGACGAATCTACTTTGGTGGGGCAAGCGTTAGCCACTAGC
TCGCTATACACTCGCATGGAGTTTATGCAGTACACGTTTAGGCAAAACACACTATTGTCTATGAACAAAG
AAAACAACAATTTTAATCAAATAATCATGGGTTTATTTGCAACAAACACAATTGTGGCGTTTACAGCATT
TGTTATACACACAGAACTCATATTTTTTATATTTTTCGTAATCTTCCTAATGATCACATTTTATTACATA
ATCAAAGAATCGTACGAATATTATAAAACAATTGATTTGTTATTTTAAAAACGATTCATCCTAGGCTACA
GGAACAGGTGGTGGCGGCCCTCGGTGCGCTCGTACTGCTCCACGATGGTGTAGTCCTCGTTGTGGGAGGT
GATGTCCAGCTTGGAGTCCACGTAGTAGTAGCCGGGCAGCTGCACGGGCTTCTTGGCCATGTAGATGGAC
TTGAACTCCACCAGGTAGTGGCCGCCGTCCTTCAGCTTCAGGGCCTTGTGGATCTCGCCCTTCAGCACGC
CGTCGCGGGGGTACAGGCGCTCGGTGGAGGCCTCCCAGCCCATGGTCTTCTTCTGCATTACGGGGCCGTC
GGAGGGGAAGTTCACGCCGATGAACTTCACCTTGTAGATGAAGCAGCCGTCCTGCAGGGAGGAGTCCTGG
GTCACGGTCACCACGCCGCCGTCCTCGAAGTTCATCACGCGCTCCCACTTGAAGCCCTCGGGGAAGGACA
GCTTCTTGTAGTCGGGGATGTCGGCGGGGTGCTTCACGTACACCTTGGAGCCGTACTGGAACTGGGGGGA
CAGGATGTCCCAGGCGAAGGGCAGGGGGCCGCCCTTGGTCACCTTCAGCTTCACGGTGTTGTGGCCCTCG
TAGGGGCGGCCCTCGCCCTCGCCCTCGATCTCGAACTCGTGGCCGTTCACGGTGCCCTCCATGCGCACCT
TGAAGCGCATGAACTCCTTGATGACGTTCTTGGAGGAGCGCACCATGGATCCCACCAGAGACAGGTTGCG
GCGGCGGTTGGATGGCGTGGGCGCGTTGGCGTTGTTGGACCGGCTCATGTTGTGTCGCTGTAACAGATGC
TGTTCAACTGTGTTTACCAGATCGTTGCGGGCTGTATTTATAGGCGCGATAAGCGGGACGGGCGCCTCGT
GTCCGGTCACGCGCATGAGATAACGCGCGGCTGATATGGAGGCGCGTCCTGTTCCGATAAGGAGTTGCGT
CCGGCTGCGGTTAGCAACACAGGAAGCTGGCGTCCTGTCACGATAAGACAACACTCGTCCGGTCCGATAA
TGTGATTCGTACGTGACAGGACGCGACCCGATAAGGCCGGCCTACGTGACTGCCGACACGTACTTTTTTG
CACTGCAAAAAGGTTCAATGTGTGGTAGTGTATTTGGAGCGTATACAACGGTGTAGACTATTTATGTAAA
ATAGTCTACGAAACGTAGAGTTTGTACTATGTATGGGCCCGCGTGCAAAAGCGTGTTTTTTTGCAGTGCA
AAAAAGTTGGTGGTGGGGAGGCCACCGAGTATGGGCGCGGTACCTCACGTAATAAGTGTGCGTTGAATTT
ATTCGCAAAAACATTGCATATTTTCGGCAAAGTAAAATTTTGTTGCATACCTTATCAAAAAATAAGTGCT
GCATACTTTTTAGAGAAACCAAATAATTTTTTATTGCATACCCGTTTTTAATAAAATACATTGCATACCC
TCTTTTAATAAAAAATATTGCATACTTTGACGAAACAAATTTTCGTTGCATACCCAATAAAAGATTATTA
TATTGCATACCCGTTTTTAATAAAATACATTGCATACCCTCTTTTAATAAAAAATATTGCATACGTTGAC
GAAACAAATTTTCGTTGCATACCCAATAAAAGATTATTATATTGCATACCTTTTCTTGCCATACCATTTA
GCCGATCAATTCTCGAGCGCGTAAAACACAATCAAGTATGAGTCATAAGCTGATGTCATGTTTTGCACAC
GGCTCATAACCGAACTGGCTTTACGAGTAGAATTCTACTTGTAACGCACGATCAGTGGATGATGTCATTT
GTTTTTCAAATCGAGATGATGTCATGTTTTGCACACGGCTCATAAACTCGCTTTACGAGTAGAATTCTAC
GTGTAACGCACGATCGATTGATGAGTCATTTGTTTTGCAATATGATATCATACAATATGACTCATTTGTT
TTTCAAAACCGAACTTGATTTACGGGTAGAATTCTACTTGTAAAGCACAATCAAAAAGATGATGTCATTT
GTTTTTCAAAACTGAACTCGCTTTACGAGTAGAATTCTACGTGTAAAACACAATCAAGAAATGATGTCAT
TTGTTATAAAAATAAAAGCTGATGTCATGTTTTGCACATGGCTCATAACTAAACTCGCTTTACGGGTAGA
ATTCTACGCGCGTCGATGTCTTTGTGATGCGCGCGACATTTTTGTAGGTTATTGATAAAATGAACGGATA
CGTTGCCCGACATTATCATTAAATCCTTGGCGTAGAATTTGTCGGGTCCATTGTCCGTGTGCGCTAGCAT
GCCCGTAACGGACCTCGTACTTTTGGCTTCAAAGGTTTTGCGCACAGACAAAATGTGCCACACTTGCAGC
TCTGCATGTGTGCGCGTTACCACAAATCCCAACGGCGCAGTGTACTTGTTGTATGCAAATAAATCTCGAT
AAAGGCGCGGCGCGCGAATGCAGCTGATCACGTACGCTCCTCGTGTTCCGTTCAAGGACGGTGTTATCGA
CCTCAGATTAATGTTTATCGGCCGACTGTTTTCGTATCCGCTCACCAAACGCGTTTTTGCATTAACATTG
TATGTCGGCGGATGTTCTATATCTAATTTGAATAAATAAACGATAACCGCGTTGGTTTTAGAGGGCATAA
TAAAAGAAATATTGTTATCGTGTTCGCCATTAGGGCAGTATAAATTGACGTTCATGTTGGATATTGTTTC
AGTTGCAAGTTGACACTGGCGGCGACAAGATCGTGAACAACCAAGTGACAATACAAAATGGTATATATAC
ACATATTCGATCGGATCAGAATTGATCAAGTGCAAACTTTTTGTTGTTTTTTTTCTAGTGCCAAATTGTG
TGAAATGTGAATGGCATGAAGCTGAACGCTGGACGAGCAGACAAAGAAGCTAGGACAACTGGACACTCAA
CTGCGCATTATGTGGACCCCAAAATTCGCACCACTTACTACGGCTGGAGTGATTAACACCTCTTCTTCCA
CTTCCACGTAGAGCAAGGGCGAGGAGCTGTTCACCGGGGTGGTGCCCATCCTGGTCGAGCTGGACGGCGA
CGTAAACGGCCACAAGTTCAGCGTGTCCGGCGAGGGCGAGGGCGATGCCACCTACGGCAAGCTGACCCTG
AAGTTCATCTGCACCACCGGCAAGCTGCCCGTGCCCTGGCCCACCCTCGTGACCACCCTGACCTACGGCG
TGCAGTGCTTCAGCCGCTACCCCGACCACATGAAGCAGCACGACTTCTTCAAGTCCGCCATGCCCGAAGG
CTACGTCCAGGAGCGCACCATCTTCTTCAAGGACGACGGCAACTACAAGACCCGCGCCGAGGTGAAGTTC
GAGGGCGACACCCTGGTGAACCGCATCGAGCTGAAGGGCATCGACTTCAAGGAGGACGGCAACATCCTGG
GGCACAAGCTGGAGTACAACTACAACAGCCACAACGTCTATATCATGGCCGACAAGCAGAAGAACGGCAT
CAAGGTGAACTTCAAGATCCGCCACAACATCGAGGACGGCAGCGTGCAGCTCGCCGACCACTACCAGCAG
AACACCCCCATCGGCGACGGCCCCGTGCTGCTGCCCGACAACCACTACCTGAGCACCCAGTCCGCCCTGA
GCAAAGACCCCAACGAGAAGCGCGATCACATGGTCCTGCTGGAGTTCGTGACCGCCGCCGGGATCACTCT
CGGCATGGACGAGCTGTACAAGTAACTAGATCATAATCAGCCATACCACATTTGTAGAGGTTTTACTTGC
TTTAAAAAACCTCCCACACCTCCCCCTGAACCTGAAACATAAAATGAATGCAATTGTTGTTGTTAACTTG
TTTATTGCAGCTTATAATGGTTACAAATAAAGCAATAGCATCACAAATTTCACAAATAAAGCATTTTTTT
CACTGCATTCTAGTTGTGGTTTGTCCAAACTCATCAATGTATCTTAAAGCTTGTCGACGATGTAGGTCAC
GGTCTCGAAGCCGCGGTGCGGGTGCCAGGGCGTGCCCTTGGGCTCCCCGGGCGCGTACTCCACCTCACCC
ATCTGGTCCATCATGATGAACGGGTCGAGGTGGCGGTAGTTGATCCCGGCGAACGCGCGGCGCACCGGGA
AGCCCTCGCCCTCGAAACCGCTGGGCGCGGTGGTCACGGTGAGCACGGGACGTGCGACGGCGTCGGCGGG
TGCGGATACGCGGGGCAGCGTCAGCGGGTTCTCGACGGTCACGGCGGGCATGTCGACAGATATCTATAAC
AAGAAAATATATATATAATAAGTTATCACGTAAGTAGAACATGAAATAACAATATAATTATCGTATGAGT
TAAATCTTAAAAGTCACGTAAAAGATAATCATGCGTCATTTTGACTCACGCGGTCGTTATAGTTCAAAAT
CAGTGACACTTACCGCATTGACAAGCACGCCTCACGGGAGCTCCAAGCGGCGACTGAGATGTCCTAAATG
CACAGCGACGGATTCGCGCTATTTAGAAAGAGAGAGCAATATTTCAAGAATGCATGCGTCAATTTTACGC
AGACTATCTTTCTAGGGTTAATCCCTTTAGTGAGGGTTAATTTCGAGCTTGGCGTAATCATGGTCATAGC
TGTTTCCTGTGTGAAATTGTTATCCGCTCACAATTCCACACAACATACGAGCCGGAAGCATAAAGTGTAA
AGCCTGGGGTGCCTAATGAGTGAGCTAACTCACATTAATTGCGTTGCGCTCACTGCCCGCTTTCCAGTCG
GGAAACCTGTCGTGCCAGCTGCATTAATGAATCGGCCAACGCGCGGGGAGAGGCGGTTTGCGTATTGGGC
GCTCTTCCGCTTCCTCGCTCACTGACTCGCTGCGCTCGGTCGTTCGGCTGCGGCGAGCGGTATCAGCTCA
CTCAAAGGCGGTAATACGGTTATCCACAGAATCAGGGGATAACGCAGGAAAGAACATGTGAGCAAAAGGC
CAGCAAAAGGCCAGGAACCGTAAAAAGGCCGCGTTGCTGGCGTTTTTCCATAGGCTCCGCCCCCCTGACG
AGCATCACAAAAATCGACGCTCAAGTCAGAGGTGGCGAAACCCGACAGGACTATAAAGATACCAGGCGTT
TCCCCCTGGAAGCTCCCTCGTGCGCTCTCCTGTTCCGACCCTGCCGCTTACCGGATACCTGTCCGCCTTT
CTCCCTTCGGGAAGCGTGGCGCTTTCTCATAGCTCACGCTGTAGGTATCTCAGTTCGGTGTAGGTCGTTC
GCTCCAAGCTGGGCTGTGTGCACGAACCCCCCGTTCAGCCCGACCGCTGCGCCTTATCCGGTAACTATCG
TCTTGAGTCCAACCCGGTAAGACACGACTTATCGCCACTGGCAGCAGCCACTGGTAACAGGATTAGCAGA
GCGAGGTATGTAGGCGGTGCTACAGAGTTCTTGAAGTGGTGGCCTAACTACGGCTACACTAGAAGAACAG
TATTTGGTATCTGCGCTCTGCTGAAGCCAGTTACCTTCGGAAAAAGAGTTGGTAGCTCTTGATCCGGCAA
ACAAACCACCGCTGGTAGCGGTGGTTTTTTTGTTTGCAAGCAGCAGATTACGCGCAGAAAAAAAGGATCT
CAAGAAGATCCTTTGATCTTTTCTACGGGGTCTGACGCTCAGTGGAACGAAAACTCACGTTAAGGGATTT
TGGTCATGAGATTATCAAAAAGGATCTTCACCTAGATCCTTTTAAATTAAAAATGAAGTTTTAAATCAAT
CTAAAGTATATATGAGTAAACTTGGTCTGACAGTTACCAATGCTTAATCAGTGAGGCACCTATCTCAGCG
ATCTGTCTATTTCGTTCATCCATAGTTGCCTGACTCCCCGTCGTGTAGATAACTACGATACGGGAGGGCT
TACCATCTGGCCCCAGTGCTGCAATGATACCGCGAGACCCACGCTCACCGGCTCCAGATTTATCAGCAAT
AAACCAGCCAGCCGGAAGGGCCGAGCGCAGAAGTGGTCCTGCAACTTTATCCGCCTCCATCCAGTCTATT
AATTGTTGCCGGGAAGCTAGAGTAAGTAGTTCGCCAGTTAATAGTTTGCGCAACGTTGTTGCCATTGCTA
CAGGCATCGTGGTGTCACGCTCGTCGTTTGGTATGGCTTCATTCAGCTCCGGTTCCCAACGATCAAGGCG
AGTTACATGATCCCCCATGTTGTGCAAAAAAGCGGTTAGCTCCTTCGGTCCTCCGATCGTTGTCAGAAGT
AAGTTGGCCGCAGTGTTATCACTCATGGTTATGGCAGCACTGCATAATTCTCTTACTGTCATGCCATCCG
TAAGATGCTTTTCTGTGACTGGTGAGTACTCAACCAAGTCATTCTGAGAATAGTGTATGCGGCGACCGAG
TTGCTCTTGCCCGGCGTCAATACGGGATAATACCGCGCCACATAGCAGAACTTTAAAAGTGCTCATCATT
GGAAAACGTTCTTCGGGGCGAAAACTCTCAAGGATCTTACCGCTGTTGAGATCCAGTTCGATGTAACCCA
CTCGTGCACCCAACTGATCTTCAGCATCTTTTACTTTCACCAGCGTTTCTGGGTGAGCAAAAACAGGAAG
GCAAAATGCCGCAAAAAAGGGAATAAGGGCGACACGGAAATGTTGAATACTCATACTCTTCCTTTTTCAA
TATTATTGAAGCATTTATCAGGGTTATTGTCTCATGAGCGGATACATATTTGAATGTATTTAGAAAAATA
AACAAATAGGGGTTCCGCGCACATTTCCCCGAAAAGTGCCAC
